>Addgene plasmid #207802 | pYea5.1_C99_sfGFP | addgene full sequence | sequence record 417788 | Addgene NGS Result
CGGTGCGGGCCTCTTCGCTATTACGCCAGGACATGGAGGCCCAGAATACCCTCCTTGACAGTCTTGACGT
GCGCAGCTCAGGGGCATGATGTGACTGTCGCCCGTACATTTAGCCCATACATCCCCATGTATAATCATTT
GCATCCATACATTTTGATGGCCGCACGGCGCGAAGCAAAAATTACGGCTCCTCGCTGCAGACCTGCGAGC
AGGGAAACGCTCCCCTCACAGACGCGTTGAATTGTCCCCACGCCGCGCCCCTGTAGAGAAATATAAAAGG
TTAGGATTTGCCACTGAGGTTCTTCTTTCATATACTTCCTTTTAAAATCTTGCTAGGATACAGTTCTCAC
ATCACATCCGAACATAAACAACCAAGCTTGAAGCTAGCCTCCTGAAAGATGCTTTTGCAAGCATTCCTTT
TCCTTTTGGCTGGTTTTGCAGCCAAGATCTCTGCCATG
[126 nt withheld, positions 459-584]
ACAGTGATCGTCATAACACTGGTCATGTTAAAGAAGAAGCAGTACACATCGATACACCACGGAGTGGTGG
AAGTGGACGCCGCCGTGACACCTGAGGAGCGTCACCTTAGCAAGATGCAGCAGAACGGATACGAGAACCC
GACCTACAAGTTCTTCGAGCAGATGCAGAACGGTACCATGTCAAAAGGTGAAGAATTATTTACAGGTGTA
GTCCCTATTCTAGTGGAGTTAGATGGAGATGTCAATGGACATAAGTTTTCCGTCAGGGGAGAGGGAGAGG
GCGATGCCACAAATGGAAAGTTAACATTGAAGTTTATTTGTACAACGGGGAAGTTACCTGTGCCTTGGCC
TACATTGGTAACAACTTTGACGTATGGAGTCCAATGTTTCTCAAGGTATCCAGATCATATGAAGCAACAT
GATTTCTTTAAGTCGGCGATGCCTGAGGGCTATGTACAAGAGAGAACTATTTCCTTTAAGGATGATGGTA
CTTATAAGACGAGAGCAGAGGTGAAGTTTGAGGGTGATACGCTTGTCAATAGGATTGAGTTGAAGGGGAT
AGATTTTAAGGAAGATGGCAATATCCTGGGCCATAAGTTGGAGTACAACTTTAATTCCCATAATGTCTAT
ATTACTGCGGATAAGCAGAAGAATGGAATTAAGGCAAATTTCAAGATTAGGCATAATGTAGAGGATGGGA
GTGTACAACTAGCAGATCATTATCAACAAAATACACCTATAGGCGATGGACCAGTCTTACTACCAGATAA
TCATTATTTATCCACACAAAGTGTCTTATCCAAGGACCCTAATGAGAAGAGAGATCATATGGTCCTATTA
GAGTTCGTGACGGCAGCAGGAATTACGCATGGTATGGATGAACTAATGAAGCTACTGAGCTCTATCGAAC
AAGCATGCGATATTTGCCGACTTAAAAAGCTCAAGTGCTCCAAAGAAAAACCGAAGTGCGCCAAGTGTCT
GAAGAACAACTGGGAGTGTCGCTACTCTCCCAAAACCAAAAGGTCTCCGCTGACTAGGGCACATCTGACA
GAAGTGGAATCAAGGCTAGAAAGACTGGAACAGCTATTTCTACTGATTTTTCCTCGAGAAGACCTTGACA
TGATTTTGAAAATGGATTCTTTACAGGATATAAAAGCATTGTTAACAGGATTATTTGTACAAGATAATGT
GAATAAAGATGCCGTCACAGATAGATTGGCTTCAGTGGAGACTGATATGCCTCTAACATTGAGACAGCAT
AGAATAAGTGCGACATCATCATCGGAAGAGAGTAGTAACAAAGGTCAAAGACAGTTGACTGTATCGATTG
ACTCGGCAGCTCATCATGATAACTCCACAATTCCGTTGGATTTTATGCCCAGGGATGCTCTTCATGGATT
TGATTGGTCTGAAGAGGATGACATGTCGGATGGCTTGCCCTTCCTGAAAACGGACCCCAACAATAATGGG
TTCTTTGGCGACGGTTCTCTCTTATGTATTCTTCGATCTATTGGCTTTAAACCGGAAAATTACACGAACT
CTAACGTTAACAGGCTCCCGACCATGATTACGGATAGATACACGTTGGCTTCTAGATCCACAACATCCCG
TTTACTTCAAAGTTATCTCAATAATTTTCACCCCTACTGCCCTATCGTGCACTCACCGACGCTAATGATG
TTGTATAATAACCAGATTGAAATCGCGTCGAAGGATCAATGGCAAATCCTTTTTAACTGCATATTAGCCA
TTGGAGCCTGGTGTATAGAGGGGGAATCTACTGATATAGATGTTTTTTACTATCAAAATGCTAAATCTCA
TTTGACGAGCAAGGTCTTCGAGTCAGGTTCCATAATTTTGGTGACAGCCCTACATCTTCTGTCGCGATAT
ACACAGTGGAGGCAGAAAACAAATACTAGCTATAATTTTCACAGCTTTTCCATAAGAATGGCCATATCAT
TGGGCTTGAATAGGGACCTCCCCTCGTCCTTCAGTGATAGCAGCATTCTGGAACAAAGACGCCGAATTTG
GTGGTCTGTCTACTCTTGGGAGATCCAATTGTCCCTGCTTTATGGTCGATCCATCCAGCTTTCTCAGAAT
ACAATCTCCTTCCCTTCTTCTGTCGACGATGTGCAGCGTACCACAACAGGTCCCACCATATATCATGGCA
TCATTGAAACAGCAAGGCTCTTACAAGTTTTCACAAAAATCTATGAACTAGACAAAACAGTAACTGCAGA
AAAAAGTCCTATATGTGCAAAAAAATGCTTGATGATTTGTAATGAGATTGAGGAGGTTTCGAGACAGGCA
CCAAAGTTTTTACAAATGGATATTTCCACCACCGCTCTAACCAATTTGTTGAAGGAACACCCTTGGCTAT
CCTTTACAAGATTCGAACTGAAGTGGAAACAGTTGTCTCTTATCATTTATGTATTAAGAGATTTTTTCAC
TAATTTTACCCAGAAAAAGTCACAACTAGAACAGGATCAAAATGATCATCAAAGTTATGAAGTTAAACGA
TGCTCCATCATGTTAAGCGATGCAGCACAAAGAACTGTTATGTCTGTAAGTAGCTATATGGACAATCATA
ATGTCACCCCATATTTTGCCTGGAATTGTTCTTATTACTTGTTCAATGCAGTCCTAGTACCCATAAAGAC
TCTACTCTCAAACTCAAAATCGAATGCTGAGAATAACGAGACCGCACAATTATTACAACAAATTAACACT
GTTCTGATGCTATTAAAAAAACTGGCCACTTTTAAAATCCAGACTTGTGAAAAATACATTCAAGTACTGG
AAGAGGTATGTGCGCCGTTTCTGTTATCACAGTGTGCAATCCCATTACCGCATATCAGTTATAACAATAG
TAATGGTAGCGCCATTAAAAATATTGTCGGTTCTGCAACTATCGCCCAATACCCTACTCTTCCGGAGGAA
AATGTCAACAATATCAGTGTTAAATATGTTTCTCCTGGCTCAGTAGGGCCTTCACCTGTGCCATTGAAAT
CAGGAGCAAGTTTCAGTGATCTAGTCAAGCTGTTATCTAACCGTCCACCCTCTCGTAACTCTCCAGTGAC
AATACCAAGAAGCACACCTTCGCATCGCTCAGTCACGCCTTTTCTAGGGCAACAGCAACAGCTGCAATCA
TTAGTGCCACTGACCCCGTCTGCTTTGTTTGGTGGCGCCAATTTTAATCAAAGTGGGAATATTGCTGATA
GCTCATTGTCCTTCACTTTCACTAACAGTAGCAACGGTCCGAACCTCATAACAACTCAAACAAATTCTCA
AGCGCTTTCACAACCAATTGCCTCCTCTAACGTTCATGATAACTTCATGAATAATGAAATCACGGCTAGT
AAAATTGATGATGGTAATAATTCAAAACCACTGTCACCTGGTTGGACGGACCAAACTGCGTATAACGCGT
TTGGAATCACTACAGGGATGTTTAATACCACTACAATGGATGATGTATATAACTATCTATTCGATGATGA
AGATACCCCACCAAACCCAAAAAAAGAGTCCGCATGGAGTCATCCGCAATTCGAAAAATAACTAGCATAA
CCCCTTGGGGCCTCTAAACGGGTCTTGAGGGGTTTTTTGCGCGCTTGCAGCCAAGCTAATTCCGGGCGAA
TTTCTTATGATTTATGATTTTTATTATTAAATAAGTTATAAAAAAAATAAGTGTATACAAATTTTAAAGT
GACTCTTAGGTTTTAAAACGAAAATTCTTATTCTTGAGTAACTCTTTCCTGTAGGTCAGGTTGCTTTCTC
AGGTATAGCATGAGGTCGCTCTTATTGACCACACCTCTACCGGCATGCAAGCTTGGCGTAATCATGGTCA
TAGCTGTTTCCTGTGTGAAATTGTTATCCGCTCACAATTCCACACAACATACGAGCCGGAAGCATAAAGT
GTAAAGCCTGGGGTGCCTAATGAGTGAGCTAACTCACATTAATTGCGTTGCGCTCACTGCCCGCTTTCCA
GTCGGGAAACCTGTCGTGCCAGCTGCATTAATGAATCGGCCAACGCGCGGGGAGAGGCGGTTTGCGTATT
GGGCGCTCTTCCGCTTCCTCGCTCACTGACTCGCTGCGCTCGGTCGTTCGGCTGCGGCGAGCGGTATCAG
CTCACTCAAAGGCGGTAATACGGTTATCCACAGAATCAGGGGATAACGCAGGAAAGAACATGTGAGCAAA
AGGCCAGCAAAAGGCCAGGAACCGTAAAAAGGCCGCGTTGCTGGCGTTTTTCCATAGGCTCCGCCCCCCT
GACGAGCATCACAAAAATCGACGCTCAAGTCAGAGGTGGCGAAACCCGACAGGACTATAAAGATACCAGG
CGTTTCCCCCTGGAAGCTCCCTCGTGCGCTCTCCTGTTCCGACCCTGCCGCTTACCGGATACCTGTCCGC
CTTTCTCCCTTCGGGAAGCGTGGCGCTTTCTCATAGCTCACGCTGTAGGTATCTCAGTTCGGTGTAGGTC
GTTCGCTCCAAGCTGGGCTGTGTGCACGAACCCCCCGTTCAGCCCGACCGCTGCGCCTTATCCGGTAACT
ATCGTCTTGAGTCCAACCCGGTAAGACACGACTTATCGCCACTGGCAGCAGCCACTGGTAACAGGATTAG
CAGAGCGAGGTATGTAGGCGGTGCTACAGAGTTCTTGAAGTGGTGGCCTAACTACGGCTACACTAGAAGA
ACAGTATTTGGTATCTGCGCTCTGCTGAAGCCAGTTACCTTCGGAAAAAGAGTTGGTAGCTCTTGATCCG
GCAAACAAACCACCGCTGGTAGCGGTGGTTTTTTTGTTTGCAAGCAGCAGATTACGCGCAGAAAAAAAGG
ATCTCAAGAAGATCCTTTGATCTTTTCTACGGGGTCTGACGCTCAGTGGAACGAAAACTCACGTTAAGGG
ATTTTGGTCATGAGATTATCAAAAAGGATCTTCACCTAGATCCTTTTAAATTAAAAATGAAGTTTTAAAT
CAATCTAAAGTATATATGAGTAACCTGAGGCTATGGCAGGGCCTGCCGCCCCGACGTTGGCTGCGAGCCC
TGGGCCTTCACCCGAACTTGGGGGGTGGGGTGGGGAAAAGGAAGAAACGCGGGCGTATTGGCCCCAATGG
GGTCTCGGTGGGGTATCGACAGAGTGCCAGCCCTGGGACCGAACCCCGCGTTTATGAACAAACGACCCAA
CACCGTGCGTTTTATTCTGTCTTTTTATTGCCGTCATAGCGCGGGTTCCTTCCGGTATTGTCTCCTTCCG
TGTTTCAGTTAGCCTCCCCCTAGGGTGGGCGAAGAACTCCAGCATGAGATCCCCGCGCTGGAGGATCATC
CAGCCGGCGTCCCGGAAAACGATTCCGAAGCCCAACCTTTCATAGAAGGCGGCGGTGGAATCGAAATCTC
GTGATGGCAGGTTGGGCGTCGCTTGGTCGGTCATTTCGAACCCCAGAGTCCCGCTCAGAAGAACTCGTCA
AGAAGGCGATAGAAGGCGATGCGCTGCGAATCGGGAGCGGCGATACCGTAAAGCACGAGGAAGCGGTCAG
CCCATTCGCCGCCAAGCTCTTCAGCAATATCACGGGTAGCCAACGCTATGTCCTGATAGCGGTCCGCCAC
ACCCAGCCGGCCACAGTCGATGAATCCAGAAAAGCGGCCATTTTCCACCATGATATTCGGCAAGCAGGCA
TCGCCATGAGTCACGACGAGATCCTCGCCGTCGGGCATGCTCGCCTTGAGCCTGGCGAACAGTTCGGCTG
GCGCGAGCCCCTGATGCTCTTCGTCCAGATCATCCTGATCGACAAGACCGGCTTCCATCCGAGTACGTGC
TCGCTCGATGCGATGTTTCGCTTGGTGGTCGAATGGGCAGGTAGCCGGATCAAGCGTATGCAGCCGCCGC
ATTGCATCAGCCATGATGGATACTTTCTCGGCAGGAGCAAGGTGAGATGACAGGAGATCCTGCCCCGGCA
CTTCGCCCAATAGCAGCCAGTCCCTTCCCGCTTCAGTGACAACGTCGAGCACAGCTGCGCAAGGAACGCC
CGTCGTGGCCAGCCACGATAGCCGCGCTGCCTCGTCTTGCAGTTCATTCAGGGCACCGGACAGGTCGGTC
TTGACAAAAAGAACCGGGCGCCCCTGCGCTGACAGCCGGAACACGGCGGCATCAGAGCAGCCGATTGTCT
GTTGTGCCCAGTCATAGCCGAATAGCCTCTCCACCCAAGCGGCCGGAGAACCTGCGTGCAATCCATCTTG
TTCAATCATACTCTTCCTTTTTCAATATTATTGAAGCATTTATCAGGGTTATTGTCTCATGAGCGGATAC
ATATTTGAATGTATTTAGAAAAATAAACAAATAGGGGTTCCGCGCACATTTCCCCGAAAAGTGCCACCTG
AACGAAGCATCTGTGCTTCATTTTGTAGAACAAAAATGCAACGCGAGAGCGCTAATTTTTCAAACAAAGA
ATCTGAGCTGCATTTTTACAGAACAGAAATGCAACGCGAAAGCGCTATTTTACCAACGAAGAATCTGTGC
TTCATTTTTGTAAAACAAAAATGCAACGCGAGAGCGCTAATTTTTCAAACAAAGAATCTGAGCTGCATTT
TTACAGAACAGAAATGCAACGCGAGAGCGCTATTTTACCAACAAAGAATCTATACTTCTTTTTTGTTCTA
CAAAAATGCATCCCGAGAGCGCTATTTTTCTAACAAAGCATCTTAGATTACTTTTTTTCTCCTTTGTGCG
CTCTATAATGCAGTCTCTTGATAACTTTTTGCACTGTAGGTCCGTTAAGGTTAGAAGAAGGCTACTTTGG
TGTCTATTTTCTCTTCCATAAAAAAAGCCTGACTCCACTTCCCGCGTTTACTGATTACTAGCGAAGCTGC
GGGTGCATTTTTTCAAGATAAAGGCATCCCCGATTATATTCTATACCGATGTGGATTGCGCATACTTTGT
GAACAGAAAGTGATAGCGTTGATGATTCTTCATTGGTCAGAAAATTATGAACGGTTTCTTCTATTTTGTC
TCTATATACTACGTATAGGAAATGTTTACATTTTCGTATTGTTTTCGATTCACTCTATGAATAGTTCTTA
CTACAATTTTTTTGTCTAAAGAGTAATACTAGAGATAAACATAAAAAATGTAGAGGTCGAGTTTAGATGC
AAGTTCAAGGAGCGAAAGGTGGATGGGTAGGTTATATAGGGATATAGCACAGAGATATATAGCAAAGAGA
TACTTTTGAGCAATGTTTGTGGAAGCGGTATTCGCAATATTTTAGTAGCTCGTTACAGTCCGGTGCGTTT
TTGGTTTTTTGAAAGTGCGTCTTCAGAGCGCTTTTGGTTTTCAAAAGCGCTCTGAAGTTCCTATACTTTC
TAGAGAATAGGAACTTCGGAATAGGAACTTCAAAGCGTTTCCGAAAACGAGCGCTTCCGAAAATGCAACG
CGAGCTGCGCACATACAGCTCACTGTTCACGTCGCACCTATATCTGCGTGTTGCCTGTATATATATATAC
ATGAGAAGAACGGCATAGTGCGTGTTTATGCTTAAATGCGTACTTATATGCGTCTATTTATGTAGGATGA
AAGGTAGTCTAGTACCTCCTGTGATATTATCCCATTCCATGCGGGGTATCGTATGCTTCCTTCAGCACTA
CCCTTTAGCTGTTCTATATGCTGCCACTCCTCAATTGGATTAGTCTCATCCTTCAATGCTATCATTTCCT
TTGATATTGGATCATACTAAGAAACCATTATTATCATGACATTAACCTATAAAAATAGGCGTATCACGAG
GCCCTTTCGTCTCGCGCGTTTCGGTGATGACGGTGAAAACCTCTGACACATGCAGCTCCCGGAGACGGTC
ACAGCTTGTCTGTAAGCGGATGCCGGGAGCAGACAAGCCCGTCAGGGCGCGTCAGCGGGTGTTGGCGGGT
GTCGGGGCTGGCTTAACTATGCGGCATCAGAGCAGATTGTACTGAGAGTGCACCATAGATCAACGACATT
ACTATATATATAATATAGGAAGCATTTAATAGAACAGCATCGTAATATATGTGTACTTTGCAGTTATGAC
GCCAGATGGCAGTAGTGGAAGATATTCTTTATTGAAAAATAGCTTGTCACCTTACGTACAATCTTGATCC
GGAGCTTTTCTTTTTTTGCCGATTAAGAATTAATTCGGTCGAAAAAAGAAAAGGAGAGGGCCAAGAGGGA
GGGCATTGGTGACTATTGAGCACGTGAGTATACGTGATTAAGCACACAAAGGCAGCTTGGAGTATGTCTG
TTATTAATTTCACAGGTAGTTCTGGTCCATTGGTGAAAGTTTGCGGCTTGCAGAGCACAGAGGCCGCAGA
ATGTGCTCTAGATTCCGATGCTGACTTGCTGGGTATTATATGTGTGCCCAATAGAAAGAGAACAATTGAC
CCGGTTATTGCAAGGAAAATTTCAAGTCTTGTAAAAGCATATAAAAATAGTTCAGGCACTCCGAAATACT
TGGTTGGCGTGTTTCGTAATCAACCTAAGGAGGATGTTTTGGCTCTGGTCAATGATTACGGCATTGATAT
CGTCCAACTGCATGGAGATGAGTCGTGGCAAGAATACCAAGAGTTCCTCGGTTTGCCAGTTATTAAAAGA
CTCGTATTTCCAAAAGACTGCAACATACTACTCAGTGCAGCTTCACAGAAACCTCATTCGTTTATTCCCT
TGTTTGATTCAGAAGCAGGTGGGACAGGTGAACTTTTGGATTGGAACTCGATTTCTGACTGGGTTGGAAG
GCAAGAGAGCCCCGAAAGCTTACATTTTATGTTAGCTGGTGGACTGACGCCAGAAAATGTTGGTGATGCG
CTTAGATTAAATGGCGTTATTGGTGTTGATGTAAGCGGAGGTGTGGAGACAAATGGTGTAAAAGACTCTA
ACAAAATAGCAAATTTCGTCAAAAATGCTAAGAAATAGGTTATTACTGAGTAGTATTTATTTAAGTATTG
TTTGTGCACTTGCCGATCTATGCGGTGTGAAATACCGCACAGATGCGTAAGGAGAAAATACCGCATCAGG
AAATTGTAAGCGTTAATATTTTGTTAAAATTCGCGTTAAATTTTTGTTAAATCAGCTCATTTTTTAACCA
ATAGGCCGAAATCGGCAAAATCCCTTATAAATCAAAAGAATAGACCGAGATAGGGT
[37 nt withheld, positions 9741-9777]
AAAGAACGTGGACTCCAACGTCAAAGG
[49 nt withheld, positions 9805-9853]
T
[91 nt withheld, positions 9855-9945]
G
[124 nt withheld, positions 9947-10070]
CCATTCGCCATTCAGGCTGCGCAACTGTTGGGAAGGGCGAT
Features (pLannotate 1.2.2; 26 found; start..end, strand, type, name):
     30..373     +  promoter       TEF promoter: Ashbya gossypii TEF promoter
    399..458     +  CDS            SUC3 (fragment): INV3_YEASX - Protein inferred from homology: Swiss-Prot protein existence level 3. From Saccharomyces cerevisiae (Baker's yeast).
    459..578     +  CDS            APP (sequence withheld): A4_FELCA - Experimental evidence at protein level: Swiss-Prot protein existence level 1. Functions as a cell surface receptor and performs physiological functions on the surface of neurons relevant to neurite growth, neuronal adhesion and axonogenesis. Interaction between APP molecules on neighboring cells promotes synaptogenesis. Involved in cell mobility and transcription regulation through protein-protein interactions (By similarity). Can promote transcription activation through binding to APBB1-KAT5 and inhibit Notch signaling through interaction with Numb (By similarity). Couples to apopt
    645..743     +  CDS            apl-1 (fragment): A4_CAEEL - Experimental evidence at protein level: Swiss-Prot protein existence level 1. Required for normal developmental progression throughout all life stages (PubMed:18262516, PubMed:22466039). Specifically required for the molt stage during all larval transitions and morphogenesis (PubMed:18262516, PubMed:17267616, PubMed:22466039). Acts with heterochronic genes, including members of the let-7 family, to regulate larval stage to adult transition (PubMed:18262516, PubMed:28933985). Acts synergistically with acn-1 in let-7 regulated postembryonic cell division of hypodermal seam cells (PubM
    762..1475    +  CDS            Superfolder GFP: Superfolder GFP is a basic (constitutively fluorescent) green fluorescent protein published in 2005, derived from Aequorea victoria. It is reported to be a very rapidly-maturing weak dimer.
   1470..4112    +  CDS            GAL4: GAL4_YEAST - Experimental evidence at protein level: Swiss-Prot protein existence level 1. This protein is a positive regulator for the gene expression of the galactose-induced genes such as GAL1, GAL2, GAL7, GAL10, and MEL1 which code for the enzymes used to convert galactose to glucose. It recognizes a 17 base pair sequence in (5'-CGGRNNRCYNYNCNCCG-3') the upstream activating sequence (UAS-G) of these genes. From Saccharomyces cerevisiae (strain ATCC 204508 / S288c) (Baker's yeast).
   4146..4193    +  terminator     T7 terminator: transcription terminator for bacteriophage T7 RNA polymerase
   4220..4407    +  terminator     ADH1 terminator: S. cerevisiae ADH1; transcription terminator for the S. cerevisiae alcohol dehydrogenase 1 (ADH1) gene
   4455..4471    -  protein_bind   lac operator: The lac repressor binds to the lac operator to inhibit transcription in E. coli. This inhibition can be relieved by adding lactose or isopropyl-β-D-thiogalactopyranoside (IPTG). lac repressor encoded by lacI
   4479..4509    -  promoter       lac promoter: promoter for the E. coli lac operon
   4524..4545    -  protein_bind   CAP binding site: CAP binding activates transcription in the presence of cAMP. E. coli catabolite activator protein
   4558..4650    -  CDS            lacI (fragment): lac repressor; lacI; The lac repressor binds to the lac operator to inhibit transcription in E. coli. This inhibition can be relieved by adding lactose or isopropyl-β-D-thiogalactopyranoside (IPTG).
   4833..5421    -  rep_origin     ori: high-copy-number ColE1/pMB1/pBR322/pUC origin of replication
   5643..5659    +  polyA_signal   bGH poly(A) signal (fragment): bovine growth hormone polyadenylation signal
   5750..5797    -  polyA_signal   HSV TK poly(A) signal: herpes simplex virus thymidine kinase polyadenylation signal (Cole and Stacy, 1985)
   5856..6008    -  CDS            ble (fragment): BLE_KLEPN - Experimental evidence at protein level: Swiss-Prot protein existence level 1. Binding protein with a strong affinity to the bleomycin family of antibiotics. Binds to CL990; an antimitotic-antibiotic compound. From Klebsiella pneumoniae.
   6029..6823    -  CDS            NeoR/KanR: aminoglycoside phosphotransferase from Tn5; aph(3')-II (or nptII); confers resistance to neomycin, kanamycin, and G418 (Geneticin®)
   6824..6928    -  promoter       AmpR promoter: bla
   6955..8297    -  rep_origin     2μ ori: yeast 2μ plasmid origin of replication
   8365..8400    +  CDS            rop (fragment): Rop protein, which maintains plasmids at low copy number; rop
   8502..8551    +  misc_feature   bom (fragment): basis of mobility region from pBR322
   8690..8837    +  promoter       TRP1 promoter: S. cerevisiae TRP1
   8838..9512    +  CDS            TRP1: phosphoribosylanthranilate isomerase, required for tryptophan biosynthesis; S. cerevisiae TRP1; yeast auxotrophic marker
   9563..9614    +  misc_feature   bom (fragment): basis of mobility region from pBR322
   9642..10070   -  rep_origin     f1 ori (sequence partly withheld): f1 bacteriophage origin of replication; arrow indicates direction of (+) strand synthesis
  10074..29      -  CDS            lacZα (fragment) (across the origin): LacZα fragment of β-galactosidase; lacZ fragment
