[The description below was written by a language model from this plasmid's Addgene catalogue record and pLannotate feature annotations shown in this document.]
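Description:
pYea5.1_C99_sfGFP is a 10.1 kb yeast–E. coli shuttle plasmid built on the pGBKT7 DNA-BD backbone. It expresses a membrane-anchored reporter substrate in Saccharomyces cerevisiae. In bacteria it replicates from a high-copy ColE1/pUC-type origin and is selected with kanamycin through the Tn5 aminoglycoside phosphotransferase gene, which is driven by the AmpR (bla) promoter. In yeast it is maintained episomally at high copy by the 2μ origin and selected by tryptophan prototrophy via the TRP1 marker and its native promoter. An f1 origin and fragmentary backbone remnants (lacZα, lac promoter/operator, lacI, rop, bom, ble) are also annotated.

The payload is a single 3.7 kb open reading frame placed between the Ashbya gossypii TEF promoter and tandem T7 and ADH1 terminators. It begins with a yeast invertase (Suc2) signal peptide that directs the protein into the secretory pathway. This is followed by the C-terminal fragment of human amyloid precursor protein, called C99 in the plasmid name and C100 in the insert field; the automated annotation detects it as APP-family matches. Next come superfolder GFP and what appears to be essentially full-length GAL4 transcription factor. The catalogue lists a C-terminal Strep-tag II, which is not annotated separately in the feature table.

The associated publication concerns intramembrane proteolysis by γ-secretase. This suggests that cleavage of the C99 transmembrane helix is meant to release the sfGFP-GAL4 portion so that it can activate GAL4-responsive reporter genes, with sfGFP allowing expression and localisation to be monitored. The record itself does not spell out this assay logic, nor does it say which reporter strain is used or how the protease is supplied.
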