Addgene plasmid #207802: pYea5.1_C99_sfGFP
Purpose: Yeast 2µ vector for expression of Suc2SP-C99-sfGFP-GAL4
Depositing lab: Dieter Langosch. Depositing organization: Technische Universitaet Muenchen (TUM). Publication: Permissive Conformations of a Transmembrane Helix Allow Intramembrane Proteolysis by gamma-Secretase. Ortner M, Guschtschin-Schmidt N, Stelzer W, Muhle-Goll C, Langosch D. J Mol Biol. 2023 Aug 1;435(18):168218. doi: 10.1016/j.jmb.2023.168218. PubMed 37536392.
Backbone
  Vector backbone: pGBKT7 DNA-BD Vector
  Backbone manufacturer: Clontech #630443
  Backbone size w/o insert (bp): 6364
  Total vector size (bp): 10111
  Vector type: Bacterial Expression, Yeast Expression
  Selectable markers: TRP1
Growth in bacteria
  Bacterial resistance: Kanamycin, 50 μg/mL
  Growth temperature: 37°C
  Growth strain: DH5alpha
  Copy number: High Copy
Gene/Insert
  Gene/Insert name: Suc2SP-C100-sfGFP-GAL4 fusion protein
  Species: H. sapiens (human), S. cerevisiae (budding yeast), Synthetic
  Insert size (bp): 3747
  Tag / fusion protein: Strep-TagII (C terminal on insert)
Terms and licenses: Academic/Nonprofit Terms; Industry Terms: Not Available to Industry
How to cite: pYea5.1_C99_sfGFP was a gift from Dieter Langosch (Addgene plasmid # 207802 ; http://n2t.net/addgene:207802 ; RRID:Addgene_207802)
